Addgene plasmid #221907: pAcGFP-N1_CBPdIDR6
Purpose: Transient expression of GFP-tagged CBPdeltaIDR6 in mammalian cells
Depositing lab: Daniel Bose. Depositing organization: University of Sheffield. Publication: CBP-IDRs regulate acetylation and gene expression. Gelder KL, Carruthers NA, Gilbert G, Harrison LJ, Evans BV, Evans TI, Ball SS, Dunning M, Craggs TD, Twelvetrees AE, Bose DA. Cell Rep. 2026 Mar 12;45(3):117109. doi: 10.1016/j.celrep.2026.117109. PubMed 41824454.
Backbone
  Vector backbone: pAcGFP-N1
  Backbone manufacturer: Clontech
  Backbone size w/o insert (bp): 4726
  Vector type: Mammalian Expression
Growth in bacteria
  Bacterial resistance: Kanamycin, 50 μg/mL
  Growth temperature: 37°C
  Growth strain: DH5alpha
  Copy number: High Copy
Gene/Insert
  Gene/Insert name: CBPdeltaIDR6 (alt name: CREB binding protein)
  Species: H. sapiens (human)
  Insert size (bp): 6621
  Mutation: deletion of IDR6 (aa 1856-2090)
  Entrez Gene: CREBBP (a.k.a. CBP, KAT3A, MKHK1, RSTS, RSTS1)
  Tag / fusion protein: GFP (C terminal on insert)
  Cloning method: Gibson Cloning
Terms and licenses: Academic/Nonprofit Terms; Industry Terms: Not Available to Industry
How to cite: pAcGFP-N1_CBPdIDR6 was a gift from Daniel Bose (Addgene plasmid # 221907 ; http://n2t.net/addgene:221907 ; RRID:Addgene_221907)
