[The description below was written by a language model from this plasmid's Addgene catalogue record and pLannotate feature annotations shown in this document.]
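Description:
pAcGFP-N1_CBPdIDR6 is a mammalian expression plasmid built on the Clontech pAcGFP-N1 backbone for transient production of a GFP-tagged deletion mutant of human CREB-binding protein (CBP, gene CREBBP). The sequenced construct is 11,347 nt. It replicates in E. coli from a high-copy ColE1/pUC-type origin and also carries an f1 phage origin. Selection relies on a single Tn5 NeoR/KanR (aminoglycoside phosphotransferase) gene placed behind tandem bacterial (bla-type) and SV40 early promoters and terminated by the HSV TK polyadenylation signal. This arrangement gives kanamycin resistance in bacteria and could support G418 selection in mammalian cells, although the stated purpose is transient expression. The short "ble" and SV40 large T antigen fragments picked up by the annotation are most likely residual backbone sequences rather than functional genes.

The expression cassette is driven by the human cytomegalovirus immediate-early enhancer and promoter. Downstream of the multiple cloning site lies the 6,621 bp CBP coding sequence, introduced by Gibson cloning. It lacks the intrinsically disordered region designated IDR6 (amino acids 1856–2090). The CBP sequence is followed closely by mammalian codon-optimised AcGFP1 from Aequorea coerulescens, so the fluorescent tag sits at the C terminus of CBP, and the transcript ends at the SV40 poly(A) signal. CBP is a histone and non-histone protein acetyltransferase and transcriptional coactivator. This construct allows the IDR6-deleted protein to be visualised and functionally compared in transfected cells, consistent with the associated study of how CBP's disordered regions influence acetylation and gene expression.
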