Features (pLannotate 1.2.2; 14 found; start..end, strand, type, name):
     61..364     +  enhancer       CMV enhancer: human cytomegalovirus immediate early enhancer
    365..568     +  promoter       CMV promoter: human cytomegalovirus (CMV) immediate early promoter
    609..665     +  misc_feature   MCS: multiple cloning site
    667..7287    +  CDS            CREBBP (fragment): CBP_HUMAN - Also known as CBP. Experimental evidence at protein level: Swiss-Prot protein existence level 1. Acetylates histones, giving a specific tag for transcriptional activation (PubMed:24616510). Also acetylates non- histone proteins, like DDX21, FBL, IRF2, MAFG, NCOA3, POLR1E/PAF53 and FOXO1 (PubMed:10490106, PubMed:11154691, PubMed:12738767, PubMed:12929931, PubMed:9707565, PubMed:24207024, PubMed:28790157, PubMed:30540930). Binds specifically to phosphorylated CREB and enhances its transcriptional activity toward cAMP-responsive genes. Acts as a coactivator of ALX1. Acts as a circadia
   7294..8013    +  CDS            AcGFP1: Aequorea coerulescens GFP mammalian codon-optimized
   8029..8112    +  CDS            large T antigen (fragment): large T antigen from SV40 (simian virus 40)
   8135..8256    +  polyA_signal   SV40 poly(A) signal: SV40 polyadenylation signal
   8290..8718    -  rep_origin     f1 ori (sequence partly withheld): f1 bacteriophage origin of replication; arrow indicates direction of (+) strand synthesis
   8745..8849    +  promoter       AmpR promoter: bla
   8851..9208    +  promoter       SV40 promoter: SV40 enhancer and early promoter
   9243..10037   +  CDS            NeoR/KanR: aminoglycoside phosphotransferase from Tn5; aph(3')-II (or nptII); confers resistance to neomycin, kanamycin, and G418 (Geneticin®)
  10058..10210   +  CDS            ble (fragment): BLE_KLEPN - Experimental evidence at protein level: Swiss-Prot protein existence level 1. Binding protein with a strong affinity to the bleomycin family of antibiotics. Binds to CL990; an antimitotic-antibiotic compound. From Klebsiella pneumoniae.
  10269..10316   +  polyA_signal   HSV TK poly(A) signal: herpes simplex virus thymidine kinase polyadenylation signal (Cole and Stacy, 1985)
  10645..11233   +  rep_origin     ori: high-copy-number ColE1/pMB1/pBR322/pUC origin of replication
>Addgene plasmid #221907 | pAcGFP-N1_CBPdIDR6 | addgene full sequence | sequence record 437459 | Addgene NGS Result
TAGTTATTAATAGTAATCAATTACGGGGTCATTAGTTCATAGCCCATATATGGAGTTCCGCGTTACATAA
CTTACGGTAAATGGCCCGCCTGGCTGACCGCCCAACGACCCCCGCCCATTGACGTCAATAATGACGTATG
TTCCCATAGTAACGCCAATAGGGACTTTCCATTGACGTCAATGGGTGGAGTATTTACGGTAAACTGCCCA
CTTGGCAGTACATCAAGTGTATCATATGCCAAGTACGCCCCCTATTGACGTCAATGACGGTAAATGGCCC
GCCTGGCATTATGCCCAGTACATGACCTTATGGGACTTTCCTACTTGGCAGTACATCTACGTATTAGTCA
TCGCTATTACCATGGTGATGCGGTTTTGGCAGTACATCAATGGGCGTGGATAGCGGTTTGACTCACGGGG
ATTTCCAAGTCTCCACCCCATTGACGTCAATGGGAGTTTGTTTTGGCACCAAAATCAACGGGACTTTCCA
AAATGTCGTAACAACTCCGCCCCATTGACGCAAATGGGCGGTAGGCGTGTACGGTGGGAGGTCTATATAA
GCAGAGCTGGTTTAGTGAACCGTCAGATCCGCTAGCGCTACCGGACTCAGATCTCGAGCTCAAGCTTCGA
ATTCTGCAGTCGACGGTACCGCGGGCCCGGGATCCAATGGCTGAGAACTTGCTGGACGGACCGCCCAACC
CCAAAAGAGCCAAACTCAGCTCGCCCGGTTTCTCGGCGAATGACAGCACAGATTTTGGATCATTGTTTGA
CTTGGAAAATGATCTTCCTGATGAGCTGATACCCAATGGAGGAGAATTAGGCCTTTTAAACAGTGGGAAC
CTTGTTCCAGATGCTGCTTCCAAACATAAACAACTGTCGGAGCTTCTACGAGGAGGCAGCGGCTCTAGTA
TCAACCCAGGAATAGGAAATGTGAGCGCCAGCAGCCCCGTGCAGCAGGGCCTGGGTGGCCAGGCTCAAGG
GCAGCCGAACAGTGCTAACATGGCCAGCCTCAGTGCCATGGGCAAGAGCCCTCTGAGCCAGGGAGATTCT
TCAGCCCCCAGCCTGCCTAAACAGGCAGCCAGCACCTCTGGGCCCACCCCCGCTGCCTCCCAAGCACTGA
ATCCGCAAGCACAAAAGCAAGTGGGGCTGGCGACTAGCAGCCCTGCCACGTCACAGACTGGACCTGGTAT
CTGCATGAATGCTAACTTTAACCAGACCCACCCAGGCCTCCTCAATAGTAACTCTGGCCATAGCTTAATT
AATCAGGCTTCACAAGGGCAGGCGCAAGTCATGAATGGATCTCTTGGGGCTGCTGGCAGAGGAAGGGGAG
CTGGAATGCCGTACCCTACTCCAGCCATGCAGGGCGCCTCGAGCAGCGTGCTGGCTGAGACCCTAACGCA
GGTTTCCCCGCAAATGACTGGTCACGCGGGACTGAACACCGCACAGGCAGGAGGCATGGCCAAGATGGGA
ATAACTGGGAACACAAGTCCATTTGGACAGCCCTTTAGTCAAGCTGGAGGGCAGCCAATGGGAGCCACTG
GAGTGAACCCCCAGTTAGCCAGCAAACAGAGCATGGTCAACAGTTTGCCCACCTTCCCTACAGATATCAA
GAATACTTCAGTCACCAACGTGCCAAATATGTCTCAGATGCAAACATCAGTGGGAATTGTACCCACACAA
GCAATTGCAACAGGCCCCACTGCAGATCCTGAAAAACGCAAACTGATACAGCAGCAGCTGGTTCTACTGC
TTCATGCTCATAAGTGTCAGAGACGAGAGCAAGCAAACGGAGAGGTTCGGGCCTGCTCGCTCCCGCATTG
TCGAACCATGAAAAACGTTTTGAATCACATGACGCATTGTCAGGCTGGGAAAGCCTGCCAAGTTGCCCAT
TGTGCATCTTCACGACAAATCATCTCTCATTGGAAGAACTGCACACGACATGACTGTCCTGTTTGCCTCC
CTTTGAAAAATGCCAGTGACAAGCGAAACCAACAAACCATCCTGGGGTCTCCAGCTAGTGGAATTCAAAA
CACAATTGGTTCTGTTGGCACAGGGCAACAGAATGCCACTTCTTTAAGTAACCCAAATCCCATAGACCCC
AGCTCCATGCAGCGAGCCTATGCTGCTCTCGGACTCCCCTACATGAACCAGCCCCAGACGCAGCTGCAGC
CTCAGGTTCCTGGCCAGCAACCAGCACAGCCTCAAACCCACCAGCAGATGAGGACTCTCAACCCCCTGGG
AAATAATCCAATGAACATTCCAGCAGGAGGAATAACAACAGATCAGCAGCCCCCAAACTTGATTTCAGAA
TCAGCTCTTCCGACTTCCCTGGGGGCCACAAACCCACTGATGAACGATGGCTCCAACTCTGGTAACATTG
GAACCCTCAGCACTATACCAACAGCAGCTCCTCCTTCTAGCACCGGTGTAAGGAAAGGCTGGCACGAACA
TGTCACTCAGGACCTGCGGAGCCATCTAGTGCATAAACTCGTCCAAGCCATCTTCCCAACACCTGATCCC
GCAGCTCTAAAGGATCGCCGCATGGAAAACCTGGTAGCCTATGCTAAGAAAGTGGAAGGGGACATGTACG
AGTCTGCCAACAGCAGGGATGAATATTATCACTTATTAGCAGAGAAAATCTACAAGATACAAAAAGAACT
AGAAGAAAAACGGAGGTCGCGTTTACATAAACAAGGCATCTTGGGGAACCAGCCAGCCTTACCAGCCCCG
GGGGCTCAGCCCCCTGTGATTCCACAGGCACAACCTGTGAGACCTCCAAATGGACCCCTGTCCCTGCCAG
TGAATCGCATGCAAGTTTCTCAAGGGATGAATTCATTTAACCCCATGTCCTTGGGGAACGTCCAGTTGCC
ACAAGCACCCATGGGACCTCGTGCAGCCTCCCCAATGAACCACTCTGTCCAGATGAACAGCATGGGCTCA
GTGCCAGGGATGGCCATTTCTCCTTCCCGAATGCCTCAGCCTCCGAACATGATGGGTGCACACACCAACA
ACATGATGGCCCAGGCGCCCGCTCAGAGCCAGTTTCTGCCACAGAACCAGTTCCCGTCATCCAGCGGGGC
GATGAGTGTGGGCATGGGGCAGCCGCCAGCCCAAACAGGCGTGTCACAGGGACAGGTGCCTGGTGCTGCT
CTTCCTAACCCTCTCAACATGCTGGGGCCTCAGGCCAGCCAGCTACCTTGCCCTCCAGTGACACAGTCAC
CACTGCACCCAACACCGCCTCCTGCTTCCACGGCTGCTGGCATGCCATCTCTCCAGCACACGACACCACC
TGGGATGACTCCTCCCCAGCCAGCAGCTCCCACTCAGCCATCAACTCCTGTGTCGTCTTCCGGGCAGACT
CCCACCCCGACTCCTGGCTCAGTGCCCAGTGCTACCCAAACCCAGAGCACCCCTACAGTCCAGGCAGCAG
CCCAGGCCCAGGTGACCCCGCAGCCTCAAACCCCAGTTCAGCCCCCGTCTGTGGCTACCCCTCAGTCATC
GCAGCAACAGCCGACGCCTGTGCACGCCCAGCCTCCTGGCACACCGCTTTCCCAGGCAGCAGCCAGCATT
GATAACAGAGTCCCTACCCCCTCCTCGGTGGCCAGCGCAGAAACCAATTCCCAGCAGCCAGGACCTGACG
TACCTGTGCTGGAAATGAAGACGGAGACCCAAGCAGAGGACACTGAGCCCGATCCTGGTGAATCCAAAGG
GGAGCCCAGGTCTGAGATGATGGAGGAGGATTTGCAAGGAGCTTCCCAAGTTAAAGAAGAAACAGACATA
GCAGAGCAGAAATCAGAACCAATGGAAGTGGATGAAAAGAAACCTGAAGTGAAAGTAGAAGTTAAAGAGG
AAGAAGAGAGTAGCAGTAACGGCACAGCCTCTCAGTCAACATCTCCTTCGCAGCCGCGCAAAAAAATCTT
TAAACCAGAGGAGTTACGCCAGGCCCTCATGCCAACCCTAGAAGCACTGTATCGACAGGACCCAGAGTCA
TTACCTTTCCGGCAGCCTGTAGATCCCCAGCTCCTCGGAATTCCAGACTATTTTGACATCGTAAAGAATC
CCATGGACCTCTCCACCATCAAGCGGAAGCTGGACACAGGGCAATACCAAGAGCCCTGGCAGTACGTGGA
CGACGTCTGGCTCATGTTCAACAATGCCTGGCTCTATAATCGCAAGACATCCCGAGTCTATAAGTTTTGC
AGTAAGCTTGCAGAGGTCTTTGAGCAGGAAATTGACCCTGTCATGCAGTCCCTTGGATATTGCTGTGGAC
GCAAGTATGAGTTTTCCCCACAGACTTTGTGCTGCTATGGGAAGCAGCTGTGTACCATTCCTCGCGATGC
TGCCTACTACAGCTATCAGAATAGGTATCATTTCTGTGAGAAGTGTTTCACAGAGATCCAGGGCGAGAAT
GTGACCCTGGGTGACGACCCTTCACAGCCCCAGACGACAATTTCAAAGGATCAGTTTGAAAAGAAGAAAA
ATGATACCTTAGACCCCGAACCTTTCGTTGATTGCAAGGAGTGTGGCCGGAAGATGCATCAGATTTGCGT
TCTGCACTATGACATCATTTGGCCTTCAGGTTTTGTGTGCGACAACTGCTTGAAGAAAACTGGCAGACCT
CGAAAAGAAAACAAATTCAGTGCTAAGAGGCTGCAGACCACAAGACTGGGAAACCACTTGGAAGACCGAG
TGAACAAATTTTTGCGGCGCCAGAATCACCCTGAAGCCGGGGAGGTTTTTGTCCGAGTGGTGGCCAGCTC
AGACAAGACGGTGGAGGTCAAGCCCGGGATGAAGTCACGGTTTGTGGATTCTGGGGAAATGTCTGAATCT
TTCCCATATCGAACCAAAGCTCTGTTTGCTTTTGAGGAAATTGACGGCGTGGATGTCTGCTTTTTTGGAA
TGCACGTCCAAGAATACGGCTCTGATTGCCCCCCTCCAAACACGAGGCGTGTGTACATTTCTTATCTGGA
TAGTATTCATTTCTTCCGGCCACGTTGCCTCCGCACAGCCGTTTACCATGAGATCCTTATTGGATATTTA
GAGTATGTGAAGAAATTAGGGTATGTGACAGGGCACATCTGGGCCTGTCCTCCAAGTGAAGGAGATGATT
ACATCTTCCATTGCCACCCACCTGATCAAAAAATACCCAAGCCAAAACGACTGCAGGAGTGGTACAAAAA
GATGCTGGACAAGGCGTTTGCAGAGCGGATCATCCATGACTACAAGGATATTTTCAAACAAGCAACTGAA
GACAGGCTCACCAGTGCCAAGGAACTGCCCTATTTTGAAGGTGATTTCTGGCCCAATGTGTTAGAAGAGA
GCATTAAGGAACTAGAACAAGAAGAAGAGGAGAGGAAAAAGGAAGAGAGCACTGCAGCCAGTGAAACCAC
TGAGGGCAGTCAGGGCGACAGCAAGAATGCCAAGAAGAAGAACAACAAGAAAACCAACAAGAACAAAAGC
AGCATCAGCCGCGCCAACAAGAAGAAGCCCAGCATGCCCAACGTGTCCAATGACCTGTCCCAGAAGCTGT
ATGCCACCATGGAGAAGCACAAGGAGGTCTTCTTCGTGATCCACCTGCACGCTGGGCCTGTCATCAACAC
CCTGCCCCCCATCGTCGACCCCGACCCCCTGCTCAGCTGTGACCTCATGGATGGGCGCGACGCCTTCCTC
ACCCTCGCCAGAGACAAGCACTGGGAGTTCTCCTCCTTGCGCCGCTCCAAGTGGTCCACGCTCTGCATGC
TGGTGGAGCTGCACACCCAGGGCCAGGACCGCTTTGTCTACACCTGCAACGAGTGCAAGCACCACGTGGA
GACGCGCTGGCACTGCACTGTGTGCGAGGACTACGACCTCTGCATCAACTGCTATAACACGAAGAGCCAT
GCCCATAAGATGGTGAAGTGGGGGCTGGGCCTGGATGACGAGGGCAGCAGCCAGGGCGAGCCACAGTCAA
AGAGCCCCCAGGAGTCACGCCGGCTGAGCATCCAGCGCTGCATCCAGTCGCTGGTGCACGCGTGCCAGTG
CCGCAACGCCAACTGCTCGCTGCCATCCTGCCAGAAGATGAAGCGGGTGGTGCAGCACACCAAGGGCTGC
AAACGCAAGACCAACGGGGGCTGCCCGGTGTGCAAGCAGCTCATCGCCCTCTGCTGCTACCACGCCAAGC
ACTGCCAAGAAAACAAATGCCCCGTGCCCTTCTGCCTCAACATCAAACACAAGCTCCGCCAGCAGCAGAT
CAAATCAAACCCGCAGCTAATGGCAGCTTTCATCAAACAGCGCACAGCCAAGTACGTGGCCAATCAGCCC
GGCATGCAGCCCCAGCCTGGCCTCCAGTCCCAGCCCGGCATGCAACCCCAGCCTGGCATGCACCAGCAGC
CCAGCCTGCAGAACCTGAATGCCATGCAGGCTGGCGTGCCGCGGCCCGGTGTGCCTCCACAGCAGCAGGC
GATGGGAGGCCTGAACCCCCAGGGCCAGGCCTTGAACATCATGAACCCAGGACACAACCCCAACATGGCG
AGTATGAATCCACAGTACCGAGAAATGTTACGGAGGCAGCTGCTGCAGCAGCAGCAGCAACAGCAGCAGC
AACAACAGCAGCAACAGCAGCAGCAGCAAGGGAGTGCCGGCATGGCTGGGGGCATGGCGGGGCACGGCCA
GTTCCAGCAGCCTCAAGGACCCGGAGGCTACCCACCGGCCATGCAGCAGCAGCAGCGCATGCAGCAGCAT
CTCCCCCTCCAGGGCAGCTCCATGGGCCAGATGGCGGCTCAGATGGGACAGCTTGGCCAGATGGGGCAGC
CGGGGCTGGGGGCAGACAGCACCCCCAACATCCAGCAAGCCCTGCAGCAGCGGATTCTGCAGCAACAGCA
GATGAAGCAGCAGATTGGGTCCCCAGGCCAGCCGAACCCCATGAGCCCCCAGCAACACATGCTCTCAGGA
CAGCCACAGGCCTCGCATCTCCCTGGCCAGCAGATCGCCACGTCCCTTAGTAACCAGGTGCGGTCTCCAG
CCCCTGTCCAGTCTCCACGGCCCCAGTCCCAGCCTCCACATTCCAGCCCGTCACCACGGATACAGCCCCA
GCCTTCGCCACACCACGTCTCACCCCAGACTGGTTCCCCCCACCCCGGACTCGCAGTCACCATGGCCAGC
TCCATAGATCAGGGACACTTGGGGAACCCCGAACAGAGTGCAATGCTCCCCCAGCTGAACACCCCCAGCA
GGAGTGCGCTGTCCAGCGAACTGTCCCTGGTCGGGGACACCACGGGGGACACGCTAGAGAAGTTTGTGGA
GGGCTTGCCGGTCATGGTGAGCAAGGGCGCCGAGCTGTTCACCGGCATCGTGCCCATCCTGATCGAGCTG
AATGGCGATGTGAATGGCCACAAGTTCAGCGTGAGCGGCGAGGGCGAGGGCGATGCCACCTACGGCAAGC
TGACCCTGAAGTTCATCTGCACCACCGGCAAGCTGCCTGTGCCCTGGCCCACCCTGGTGACCACCCTGAG
CTACGGCGTGCAGTGCTTCTCACGCTACCCCGATCACATGAAGCAGCACGACTTCTTCAAGAGCGCCATG
CCTGAGGGCTACATCCAGGAGCGCACCATCTTCTTCGAGGATGACGGCAACTACAAGTCGCGCGCCGAGG
TGAAGTTCGAGGGCGATACCCTGGTGAATCGCATCGAGCTGACCGGCACCGATTTCAAGGAGGATGGCAA
CATCCTGGGCAATAAGATGGAGTACAACTACAACGCCCACAATGTGTACATCATGACCGACAAGGCCAAG
AATGGCATCAAGGTGAACTTCAAGATCCGCCACAACATCGAGGATGGCAGCGTGCAGCTGGCCGACCACT
ACCAGCAGAATACCCCCATCGGCGATGGCCCTGTGCTGCTGCCCGATAACCACTACCTGTCCACCCAGAG
CGCCCTGTCCAAGGACCCCAACGAGAAGCGCGATCACATGATCTACTTCGGCTTCGTGACCGCCGCCGCC
ATCACCCACGGCATGGATGAGCTGTACAAGTGAGCGGCCGCGACTCTAGATCATAATCAGCCATACCACA
TTTGTAGAGGTTTTACTTGCTTTAAAAAACCTCCCACACCTCCCCCTGAACCTGAAACATAAAATGAATG
CAATTGTTGTTGTTAACTTGTTTATTGCAGCTTATAATGGTTACAAATAAAGCAATAGCATCACAAATTT
CACAAATAAAGCATTTTTTTCACTGCATTCTAGTTGTGGTTTGTCCAAACTCATCAATGTATCTTAAGGC
GTAAATTGTAAGCGTTAATATTTTGTTAAAATTCGCGTTAAATTTTTGTTAAATCAGCTCATTTTTTAAC
CAATAGGCCGAAATCGGCAAAATCCCTTATAAATCAAAAGAATAGACCGAGATAGGGT
[37 nt withheld, positions 8389-8425]
AAAGAACGTGGACTCCAACGTCAAAGG
[49 nt withheld, positions 8453-8501]
T
[91 nt withheld, positions 8503-8593]
G
[124 nt withheld, positions 8595-8718]
CAGGTGGCACTTTTCGGGGAAATGTGCGCGGAACCCCTATTTGTTTATTTTTCTAAATACATTCAAATAT
GTATCCGCTCATGAGACAATAACCCTGATAAATGCTTCAATAATATTGAAAAAGGAAGAGTCCTGAGGCG
GAAAGAACCAGCTGTGGAATGTGTGTCAGTTAGGGTGTGGAAAGTCCCCAGGCTCCCCAGCAGGCAGAAG
TATGCAAAGCATGCATCTCAATTAGTCAGCAACCAGGTGTGGAAAGTCCCCAGGCTCCCCAGCAGGCAGA
AGTATGCAAAGCATGCATCTCAATTAGTCAGCAACCATAGTCCCGCCCCTAACTCCGCCCATCCCGCCCC
TAACTCCGCCCAGTTCCGCCCATTCTCCGCCCCATGGCTGACTAATTTTTTTTATTTATGCAGAGGCCGA
GGCCGCCTCGGCCTCTGAGCTATTCCAGAAGTAGTGAGGAGGCTTTTTTGGAGGCCTAGGCTTTTGCAAA
GATCGATCAAGAGACAGGATGAGGATCGTTTCGCATGATTGAACAAGATGGATTGCACGCAGGTTCTCCG
GCCGCTTGGGTGGAGAGGCTATTCGGCTATGACTGGGCACAACAGACAATCGGCTGCTCTGATGCCGCCG
TGTTCCGGCTGTCAGCGCAGGGGCGCCCGGTTCTTTTTGTCAAGACCGACCTGTCCGGTGCCCTGAATGA
ACTGCAAGACGAGGCAGCGCGGCTATCGTGGCTGGCCACGACGGGCGTTCCTTGCGCAGCTGTGCTCGAC
GTTGTCACTGAAGCGGGAAGGGACTGGCTGCTATTGGGCGAAGTGCCGGGGCAGGATCTCCTGTCATCTC
ACCTTGCTCCTGCCGAGAAAGTATCCATCATGGCTGATGCAATGCGGCGGCTGCATACGCTTGATCCGGC
TACCTGCCCATTCGACCACCAAGCGAAACATCGCATCGAGCGAGCACGTACTCGGATGGAAGCCGGTCTT
GTCGATCAGGATGATCTGGACGAAGAGCATCAGGGGCTCGCGCCAGCCGAACTGTTCGCCAGGCTCAAGG
CGAGCATGCCCGACGGCGAGGATCTCGTCGTGACCCATGGCGATGCCTGCTTGCCGAATATCATGGTGGA
AAATGGCCGCTTTTCTGGATTCATCGACTGTGGCCGGCTGGGTGTGGCGGACCGCTATCAGGACATAGCG
TTGGCTACCCGTGATATTGCTGAAGAGCTTGGCGGCGAATGGGCTGACCGCTTCCTCGTGCTTTACGGTA
TCGCCGCTCCCGATTCGCAGCGCATCGCCTTCTATCGCCTTCTTGACGAGTTCTTCTGAGCGGGACTCTG
GGGTTCGAAATGACCGACCAAGCGACGCCCAACCTGCCATCACGAGATTTCGATTCCACCGCCGCCTTCT
ATGAAAGGTTGGGCTTCGGAATCGTTTTCCGGGACGCCGGCTGGATGATCCTCCAGCGCGGGGATCTCAT
GCTGGAGTTCTTCGCCCACCCTAGGGGGAGGCTAACTGAAACACGGAAGGAGACAATACCGGAAGGAACC
CGCGCTATGACGGCAATAAAAAGACAGAATAAAACGCACGGTGTTGGGTCGTTTGTTCATAAACGCGGGG
TTCGGTCCCAGGGCTGGCACTCTGTCGATACCCCACCGAGACCCCATTGGGGCCAATACGCCCGCGTTTC
TTCCTTTTCCCCACCCCACCCCCCAAGTTCGGGTGAAGGCCCAGGGCTCGCAGCCAACGTCGGGGCGGCA
GGCCCTGCCATAGCCTCAGGTTACTCATATATACTTTAGATTGATTTAAAACTTCATTTTTAATTTAAAA
GGATCTAGGTGAAGATCCTTTTTGATAATCTCATGACCAAAATCCCTTAACGTGAGTTTTCGTTCCACTG
AGCGTCAGACCCCGTAGAAAAGATCAAAGGATCTTCTTGAGATCCTTTTTTTCTGCGCGTAATCTGCTGC
TTGCAAACAAAAAAACCACCGCTACCAGCGGTGGTTTGTTTGCCGGATCAAGAGCTACCAACTCTTTTTC
CGAAGGTAACTGGCTTCAGCAGAGCGCAGATACCAAATACTGTTCTTCTAGTGTAGCCGTAGTTAGGCCA
CCACTTCAAGAACTCTGTAGCACCGCCTACATACCTCGCTCTGCTAATCCTGTTACCAGTGGCTGCTGCC
AGTGGCGATAAGTCGTGTCTTACCGGGTTGGACTCAAGACGATAGTTACCGGATAAGGCGCAGCGGTCGG
GCTGAACGGGGGGTTCGTGCACACAGCCCAGCTTGGAGCGAACGACCTACACCGAACTGAGATACCTACA
GCGTGAGCTATGAGAAAGCGCCACGCTTCCCGAAGGGAGAAAGGCGGACAGGTATCCGGTAAGCGGCAGG
GTCGGAACAGGAGAGCGCACGAGGGAGCTTCCAGGGGGAAACGCCTGGTATCTTTATAGTCCTGTCGGGT
TTCGCCACCTCTGACTTGAGCGTCGATTTTTGTGATGCTCGTCAGGGGGGCGGAGCCTATGGAAAAACGC
CAGCAACGCGGCCTTTTTACGGTTCCTGGCCTTTTGCTGGCCTTTTGCTCACATGTTCTTTCCTGCGTTA
TCCCCTGATTCTGTGGATAACCGTATTACCGCCATGCAT
